>Addgene plasmid #23901 | pDONR223-NTRK3 | addgene full sequence | sequence record 405246 | Addgene NGS Result
GTCCTGCCCGCCACCCTCCGGGCCGTTGCTTCACAACGTTCAAATCCGCTCCCGGCGGATTTGTCCTACT
CAGGAGAGCGTTCACCGACAAACAACAGATAAAACGAAAGGCCCAGTCTTCCGACTGAGCCTTTCGTTTT
ATTTGATGCCTGGCAGTTCCCTACTCTCGCGTTAACGCTAGCATGGATGTTTTCCCAGTCACGACGTTGT
AAAACGACGGCCAGTCTTAAGCTCGGGCCCCAAATAATGATTTTATTTTGACTGATAGTGACCTGTTCGT
TGCAACAAATTGATGAGCAATGCTTTTTTATAATGCCAACTTTGTACAAAAAAGTTGGCACCATGGATGT
CTCTCTTTGCCCAGCCAAGTGTAGTTTCTGGCGGATTTTCTTGCTGGGAAGCGTCTGGCTGGACTATGTG
GGCTCCGTGCTGGCTTGCCCTGCAAATTGTGTCTGCAGCAAGACTGAGATCAATTGCCGGCGGCCGGACG
ATGGGAACCTCTTCCCCCTCCTGGAAGGGCAGGATTCAGGGAACAGCAATGGGAACGCCAGTATCAACAT
CACGGACATCTCAAGGAATATCACTTCCATACACATAGAGAACTGGCGCAGTCTTCACACGCTCAACGCC
GTGGACATGGAGCTCTACACCGGACTTCAAAAGCTGACCATCAAGAACTCAGGACTTCGGAGCATTCAGC
CCAGAGCCTTTGCCAAGAACCCCCATTTGCGTTATATAAACCTGTCAAGTAACCGGCTCACCACACTCTC
GTGGCAGCTCTTCCAGACGCTGAGTCTTCGGGAATTGCAGTTGGAGCAGAACTTTTTCAACTGCAGCTGT
GACATCCGCTGGATGCAGCTCTGGCAGGAGCAGGGGGAGGCCAAGCTCAACAGCCAGAACCTCTACTGCA
TCAACGCTGATGGCTCCCAGCTTCCTCTCTTCCGCATGAACATCAGTCAGTGTGACCTTCCTGAGATCAG
CGTGAGCCACGTCAACCTGACCGTACGAGAGGGTGACAATGCTGTTATCACTTGCAATGGCTCTGGATCA
CCCCTTCCTGATGTGGACTGGATAGTCACTGGGCTGCAGTCCATCAACACTCACCAGACCAATCTGAACT
GGACCAATGTTCATGCCATCAACTTGACGCTGGTGAATGTGACGAGTGAGGACAATGGCTTCACCCTGAC
GTGCATTGCAGAGAACGTGGTGGGCATGAGCAATGCCAGTGTTGCCCTCACTGTCTACTATCCCCCACGT
GTGGTGAGCCTGGAGGAGCCTGAGCTGCGCCTGGAGCACTGCATCGAGTTTGTGGTGCGTGGCAACCCCC
CACCAACGCTGCACTGGCTGCACAATGGGCAGCCTCTGCGGGAGTCCAAGATCATCCATGTGGAATACTA
CCAAGAGGGAGAGATTTCCGAGGGCTGCCTGCTCTTCAACAAGCCCACCCACTACAACAATGGCAACTAT
ACCCTCATTGCCAAAAACCCACTGGGCACAGCCAACCAGACCATCAATGGCCACTTCCTCAAGGAGCCCT
TTCCAGAGAGCACGGATAACTTTATCTTGTTTGACGAAGTGAGTCCCACACCTCCTATCACTGTGACCCA
CAAACCAGAAGAAGACACTTTTGGGGTATCCATAGCAGTTGGACTTGCTGCTCTTGCCTGTGTCCTGTTG
GTGGTTCTCTTCGTCATGATCAACAAATATGGTCGACGGTCCAAATTTGGAATGAAGGGTCCCGTGGCTG
TCATCAGTGGTGAGGAGGACTCAGCCAGCCCACTGCACCACATCAACCACGGCATCACCACGCCCTCGTC
ACTGGATGCCGGGCCCGACACTGTGGTCATTGGCATGACTCGCATCCCTGTCATTGAGAACCCCCAGTAC
TTCCGTCAGGGACACAACTGCCACAAGCCGGACACGTATGTGCAGCACATTAAGAGGAGAGACATCGTGC
TGAAGCGAGAACTGGGTGAGGGAGCCTTTGGAAAGGTCTTCCTGGCCGAGTGCTACAACCTCAGCCCGAC
CAAGGACAAGATGCTTGTGGCTGTGAAGGCCCTGAAGGATCCCACCCTGGCTGCCCGGAAGGATTTCCAG
AGGGAGGCCGAGCTGCTCACCAACCTGCAGCATGAGCACATTGTCAAGTTCTATGGAGTGTGCGGCGATG
GGGACCCCCTCATCATGGTCTTTGAATACATGAAGCATGGAGACCTGAATAAGTTCCTCAGGGCCCATGG
GCCAGATGCAATGATCCTTGTGGATGGACAGCCACGCCAGGCCAAGGGTGAGCTGGGGCCCTCCCAAATG
CTCCACATTGCCAGTCAGATCGCCTCGGGTATGGTGTACCTGGCCTCCCAGCACTTTGTGCACCGAGACC
TGGCCACCAGGAACTGCCTGGTTGGAGCGAATCTGCTAGTGAAGATTGGGGACTTCGGCATGTCCAGAGA
TGTCTACAGCACGGATTATTACAGGCTCTTTAATCCATCTGGAAATGATTTTTGTATATGGTGTGAGGTG
GGAGGACACACCATGCTCCCCATTCGCTGGATGCCTCCTGAAAGCATCATGTACCGGAAGTTCACTACAG
AGAGTGATGTATGGAGCTTCGGGGTGATCCTCTGGGAGATCTTCACCTATGGAAAGCAGCCATGGTTCCA
ACTCTCAAACACGGAGGTCATTGAGTGCATTACCCAAGGTCGTGTTTTGGAGCGGCCCCGAGTCTGCCCC
AAAGAGGTGTACGATGTCATGCTGGGGTGCTGGCAGAGGGAACCACAGCAGCGGTTGAACATCAAGGAGA
TCTACAAAATCCTCCATGCTTTGGGGAAGGCCACCCCAATCTACCTGGACATTCTTGGCCCAACTTTCTT
GTACAAAGTTGGCATTATAAGAAAGCATTGCTTATCAATTTGTTGCAACGAACAGGTCACTATCAGTCAA
AATAAAATCATTATTTGCCATCCAGCTGATATCCCCTATAGTGAGTCGTATTACATGGTCATAGCTGTTT
CCTGGCAGCTCTGGCCCGTGTCTCAAAATCTCTGATGTTACATTGCACAAGATAAAAATATATCATCATG
CCTCCTCTAGACCAGCCAGGACAGAAATGCCTCGACTTCGCTGCTACCCAAGGTTGCCGGGTGACGCACA
CCGTGGAAACGGATGAAGGCACGAACCCAGTGGACATAAGCCTGTTCGGTTCGTAAGCTGTAATGCAAGT
AGCGTATGCGCTCACGCAACTGGTCCAGAACCTTGACCGAACGCAGCGGTGGTAACGGCGCAGTGGCGGT
TTTCATGGCTTGTTATGACTGTTTTTTTGGGGTACAGTCTATGCCTCGGGCATCCAAGCAGCAAGCGCGT
TACGCCGTGGGTCGATGTTTGATGTTATGGAGCAGCAACGATGTTACGCAGCAGGGCAGTCGCCCTAAAA
CAAAGTTAAACATTATGAGGGAAGCGGTGATCGCCGAAGTATCGACTCAACTATCAGAGGTAGTTGGCGT
CATCGAGCGCCATCTCGAACCGACGTTGCTGGCCGTACATTTGTACGGCTCCGCAGTGGATGGCGGCCTG
AAGCCACACAGTGATATTGATTTGCTGGTTACGGTGACCGTAAGGCTTGATGAAACAACGCGGCGAGCTT
TGATCAACGACCTTTTGGAAACTTCGGCTTCCCCTGGAGAGAGCGAGATTCTCCGCGCTGTAGAAGTCAC
CATTGTTGTGCACGACGACATCATTCCGTGGCGTTATCCAGCTAAGCGCGAACTGCAATTTGGAGAATGG
CAGCGCAATGACATTCTTGCAGGTATCTTCGAGCCAGCCACGATCGACATTGATCTGGCTATCTTGCTGA
CAAAAGCAAGAGAACATAGCGTTGCCTTGGTAGGTCCAGCGGCGGAGGAACTCTTTGATCCGGTTCCTGA
ACAGGATCTATTTGAGGCGCTAAATGAAACCTTAACGCTATGGAACTCGCCGCCCGACTGGGCTGGCGAT
GAGCGAAATGTAGTGCTTACGTTGTCCCGCATTTGGTACAGCGCAGTAACCGGCAAAATCGCGCCGAAGG
ATGTCGCTGCCGACTGGGCAATGGAGCGCCTGCCGGCCCAGTATCAGCCCGTCATACTTGAAGCTAGACA
GGCTTATCTTGGACAAGAAGAAGATCGCTTGGCCTCGCGCGCAGATCAGTTGGAAGAATTTGTCCACTAC
GTGAAAGGCGAGATCACCAAGGTAGTCGGCAAATAACCCTCGAGCCACCCATGACCAAAATCCCTTAACG
TGAGTTACGCGTCGTTCCACTGAGCGTCAGACCCCGTAGAAAAGATCAAAGGATCTTCTTGAGATCCTTT
TTTTCTGCGCGTAATCTGCTGCTTGCAAACAAAAAAACCACCGCTACCAGCGGTGGTTTGTTTGCCGGAT
CAAGAGCTACCAACTCTTTTTCCGAAGGTAACTGGCTTCAGCAGAGCGCAGATACCAAATACTGTTCTTC
TAGTGTAGCCGTAGTTAGGCCACCACTTCAAGAACTCTGTAGCACCGCCTACATACCTCGCTCTGCTAAT
CCTGTTACCAGTGGCTGCTGCCAGTGGCGATAAGTCGTGTCTTACCGGGTTGGACTCAAGACGATAGTTA
CCGGATAAGGCGCAGCGGTCGGGCTGAACGGGGGGTTCGTGCACACAGCCCAGCTTGGAGCGAACGACCT
ACACCGAACTGAGATACCTACAGCGTGAGCTATGAGAAAGCGCCACGCTTCCCGAAGGGAGAAAGGCGGA
CAGGTATCCGGTAAGCGGCAGGGTCGGAACAGGAGAGCGCACGAGGGAGCTTCCAGGGGGAAACGCCTGG
TATCTTTATAGTCCTGTCGGGTTTCGCCACCTCTGACTTGAGCGTCGATTTTTGTGATGCTCGTCAGGGG
GGCGGAGCCTATGGAAAAACGCCAGCAACGCGGCCTTTTTACGGTTCCTGGCCTTTTGCTGGCCTTTTGC
TCACATGTTCTTTCCTGCGTTATCCCCTGATTCTGTGGATAACCGTATTACCGCCTTTGAGTGAGCTGAT
ACCGCTCGCCGCAGCCGAACGACCGAGCGCAGCGAGTCAGTGAGCGAGGAAGCGGAAGAGCGCCCAATAC
GCAAACCGCCTCTCCCCGCGCGTTGGCCGATTCATTAATGCAGCTGGCACGACAGGTTTCCCGACTGGAA
AGCGGGCAGTGAGCGCAACGCAATTAATACGCGTACCGCTAGCCAGGAAGAGTTTGTAGAAACGCAAAAA
GGCCATCCGTCAGGATGGCCTTCTGCTTAGTTTGATGCCTGGCAGTTTATGGCGGGC
Features (pLannotate 1.2.2; 12 found; start..end, strand, type, name):
     99..142     +  terminator     rrnB T1 terminator: Escherichia coli rrnB; transcription terminator T1 from the E. coli rrnB gene
    189..225     -  CDS            lacZα (fragment): LacZα fragment of β-galactosidase; lacZ fragment
    242..337     +  protein_bind   attL3: mutant version of attL; recombination site for the Gateway® LR reaction LR Clonase™
    343..2859    +  CDS            NTRK3: NTRK3_HUMAN - Also known as TRKC. Experimental evidence at protein level: Swiss-Prot protein existence level 1. Receptor tyrosine kinase involved in nervous system and probably heart development. Upon binding of its ligand NTF3/neurotrophin-3, NTRK3 autophosphorylates and activates different signaling pathways, including the phosphatidylinositol 3-kinase/AKT and the MAPK pathways, that control cell survival and differentiation. From Homo sapiens (Human).
   2859..2957    -  protein_bind   attL2: mutant version of attL; recombination site for the Gateway® LR reaction LR Clonase™
   2975..2993    -  promoter       T7 promoter: promoter for bacteriophage T7 RNA polymerase
   3183..3206    +  promoter       Pc promoter (fragment): intI1 (promoter lies within the coding sequence); class 1 integron promoter
   3382..3438    +  CDS            GmR (fragment): gentamycin acetyltransferase; aacC1; confers resistance to gentamycin
   3445..4236    +  CDS            SmR: aminoglycoside adenylyltransferase (Murphy, 1985); aadA; confers resistance to spectinomycin and streptomycin
   4329..4917    +  rep_origin     ori: high-copy-number ColE1/pMB1/pBR322/pUC origin of replication
   5100..5192    +  CDS            lacI (fragment): lac repressor; lacI; The lac repressor binds to the lac operator to inhibit transcription in E. coli. This inhibition can be relieved by adding lactose or isopropyl-β-D-thiogalactopyranoside (IPTG).
   5247..5274    -  terminator     rrnB T2 terminator: transcription terminator T2 from the E. coli rrnB gene
