[The description below was written by a language model from this plasmid's Addgene catalogue record and pLannotate feature annotations shown in this document.]
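Description:
pDONR223-NTRK3 is a Gateway entry clone built in the pDONR223 donor backbone, carrying the human NTRK3 open reading frame (neurotrophic tyrosine kinase receptor type 3, also called TrkC). It is a bacterial propagation and shuttling plasmid rather than an expression vector. It replicates in E. coli from a high-copy ColE1/pUC-type origin and is selected with spectinomycin through the aadA (SmR) adenylyltransferase gene, which lies downstream of a class 1 integron Pc promoter fragment and a short remnant of a gentamicin resistance gene. rrnB T1 and T2 terminators flank the cloning region and insulate it from read-through transcription. Small lacZα and lacI fragments are backbone remnants with no evident function.

The roughly 2.5 kb NTRK3 coding sequence sits between two attL recombination sites, annotated by the automated tool as attL3 and attL2, which allow the ORF to be transferred into an attR-bearing destination vector by an LR Clonase reaction. No eukaryotic promoter is present. The only nearby promoter is a T7 promoter just outside the downstream attL site, oriented back toward the insert. The ORF lacks a stop codon, so recombination into a suitable destination vector can fuse a C-terminal epitope tag and supply the stop. The depositor therefore advises against transfecting this plasmid directly and points to a companion set of lentiviral destination vectors for mammalian expression. The clone carries two amino-acid differences from the reference transcript, F441L and L653P, which should be considered when interpreting kinase function. NTRK3 encodes the neurotrophin-3 receptor, which signals through the PI3K/AKT and MAPK pathways. The associated publication concerns resistance to RAF inhibition through MAP kinase pathway reactivation, and the depositor notes that the plasmid belongs to a kit of such ORF clones.
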