Addgene plasmid #23901: pDONR223-NTRK3
Depositing lab: William Hahn & David Root. Depositing organization: Dana-Farber Cancer Institute. Publication: COT drives resistance to RAF inhibition through MAP kinase pathway reactivation. Johannessen CM, Boehm JS, Kim SY, Thomas SR, Wardwell L, Johnson LA, Emery CM, Stransky N, Cogdill AP, Barretina J, Caponigro G, Hieronymus H, Murray RR, Salehi-Ashtiani K, Hill DE, Vidal M, Zhao JJ, Yang X, Alkan O, Kim S, Harris JL, Wilson CJ, Myer VE, Finan PM, Root DE, Roberts TM, Golub T, Flaherty KT, Dummer R, Weber BL, Sellers WR, Schlegel R, Wargo JA, Hahn WC, Garraway LA. Nature. 2010 Dec 16;468(7326):968-72. doi: 10.1038/nature09627 PubMed 21107320.
Backbone
  Vector backbone: pDONR223
  Backbone manufacturer: Invitrogen
  Backbone size w/o insert (bp): 5005
  Vector type: Gateway Donor vector
Growth in bacteria
  Bacterial resistance: Spectinomycin, 50 μg/mL
  Growth temperature: 37°C
  Growth strain: DH5alpha
  Copy number: High Copy
Gene/Insert
  Gene/Insert name: NTRK3 (alt name: neurotrophic tyrosine kinase, receptor, type 3)
  Species: H. sapiens (human)
  Insert size (bp): 2520
  Mutation: F441L and L653P relative to NM_001012338.3
  Entrez Gene: NTRK3 (a.k.a. GP145-TrkC, TRKC, gp145(trkC))
  Cloning method: Gateway Cloning
  Sequencing primers: 5′ M13pUC-fwd; 3′ M13rev
Terms and licenses: Academic/Nonprofit Terms; Industry Terms: Not Available to Industry
Depositor comments: The ORF has no Stop codon. This design enables easy recombination into a destination vector to add an epitope tag of choice and Stop codon to the ORF. Do NOT use this plasmid directly for transfections. A set of 4 custom lentiviral vectors is available ( pLX301 (http://www.addgene.org/25895/) , pLX302 (http://www.addgene.org/25896/) , pLX303 (http://www.addgene.org/25897/) , pLX304 (http://www.addgene.org/25890/) ) to be used to express these ORFs in mammalian cells. These plasmids are not included in the kit and must be ordered separately.
How to cite: pDONR223-NTRK3 was a gift from William Hahn & David Root (Addgene plasmid # 23901 ; http://n2t.net/addgene:23901 ; RRID:Addgene_23901)
