>Addgene plasmid #23901 | pDONR223-NTRK3 | depositor partial sequence | sequence record 11216 | Author sequence
ATGGATGTCTCTCTTTGCCCAGCCAAGTGTAGTTTCTGGCGGATTTTCTTGCTGGGAAGCGTCTGGCTGG
ACTATGTGGGCTCCGTGCTGGCTTGCCCTGCAAATTGTGTCTGCAGCAAGACTGAGATCAATTGCCGGCG
GCCGGACGATGGGAACCTCTTCCCCCTCCTGGAAGGGCAGGATTCAGGGAACAGCAATGGGAACGCCAGT
ATCAACATCACGGACATCTCAAGGAATATCACTTCCATACACATAGAGAACTGGCGCAGTCTTCACACGC
TCAACGCCGTGGACATGGAGCTCTACACCGGACTTCAAAAGCTGACCATCAAGAACTCAGGACTTCGGAG
CATTCAGCCCAGAGCCTTTGCCAAGAACCCCCATTTGCGTTATATAAACCTGTCAAGTAACCGGCTCACC
ACACTCTCGTGGCAGCTCTTCCAGACGCTGAGTCTTCGGGAATTGCAGTTGGAGCAGAACTTTTTCAACT
GCAGCTGTGACATCCGCTGGATGCAGCTCTGGCAGGAGCAGGGGGAGGCCAAGCTCAACAGCCAGAACCT
CTACTGCATCAACGCTGATGGCTCCCAGCTTCCTCTCTTCCGCATGAACATCAGTCAGTGTGACCTTCCT
GAGATCAGCGTGAGCCACGTCAACCTGACCGTACGAGAGGGTGACAATGCTGTTATCACTTGCAATGGCT
CTGGATCACCCCTTCCTGATGTGGACTGGATAGTCACTGGGCTGCAGTCCATCAACACTCACCAGACCAA
TCTGAACTGGACCAATGTTCATGCCATCAACTTGACGCTGGTGAATGTGACGAGTGAGGACAATGGCTTC
ACCCTGACGTGCATTGCAGAGAACGTGGTGGGCATGAGCAATGCCAGTGTTGCCCTCACTGTCTACTATC
CCCCACGTGTGGTGAGCCTGGAGGAGCCTGAGCTGCGCCTGGAGCACTGCATCGAGTTTGTGGTGCGTGG
CAACCCCCCACCAACGCTGCACTGGCTGCACAATGGGCAGCCTCTGCGGGAGTCCAAGATCATCCATGTG
GAATACTACCAAGAGGGAGAGATTTCCGAGGGCTGCCTGCTCTTCAACAAGCCCACCCACTACAACAATG
GCAACTATACCCTCATTGCCAAAAACCCACTGGGCACAGCCAACCAGACCATCAATGGCCACTTCCTCAA
GGAGCCCTTTCCAGAGAGCACGGATAACTTTATCTTGTTTGACGAAGTGAGTCCCACACCTCCTATCACT
GTGACCCACAAACCAGAAGAAGACACTTTTGGGGTATCCATAGCAGTTGGACTTGCTGCTTTTGCCTGTG
TCCTGTTGGTGGTTCTCTTCGTCATGATCAACAAATATGGTCGACGGTCCAAATTTGGAATGAAGGGTCC
CGTGGCTGTCATCAGTGGTGAGGAGGACTCAGCCAGCCCACTGCACCACATCAACCACGGCATCACCACG
CCCTCGTCACTGGATGCCGGGCCCGACACTGTGGTCATTGGCATGACTCGCATCCCTGTCATTGAGAACC
CCCAGTACTTCCGTCAGGGACACAACTGCCACAAGCCGGACACGTATGTGCAGCACATTAAGAGGAGAGA
CATCGTGCTGAAGCGAGAACTGGGTGAGGGAGCCTTTGGAAAGGTCTTCCTGGCCGAGTGCTACAACCTC
AGCCCGACCAAGGACAAGATGCTTGTGGCTGTGAAGGCCCTGAAGGATCCCACCCTGGCTGCCCGGAAGG
ATTTCCAGAGGGAGGCCGAGCTGCTCACCAACCTGCAGCATGAGCACATTGTCAAGTTCTATGGAGTGTG
CGGCGATGGGGACCCCCTCATCATGGTCTTTGAATACATGAAGCATGGAGACCTGAATAAGTTCCTCAGG
GCCCATGGGCCAGATGCAATGATCCTTGTGGATGGACAGCCACGCCAGGCCAAGGGTGAGCTGGGGCTCT
CCCAAATGCTCCACATTGCCAGTCAGATCGCCTCGGGTATGGTGTACCTGGCCTCCCAGCACTTTGTGCA
CCGAGACCTGGCCACCAGGAACTGCCTGGTTGGAGCGAATCTGCTAGTGAAGATTGGGGACTTCGGCATG
TCCAGAGATGTCTACAGCACGGATTATTACAGGCTCTTTAATCCATCTGGAAATGATTTTTGTATATGGT
GTGAGGTGGGAGGACACACCATGCTCCCCATTCGCTGGATGCCTCCTGAAAGCATCATGTACCGGAAGTT
CACTACAGAGAGTGATGTATGGAGCTTCGGGGTGATCCTCTGGGAGATCTTCACCTATGGAAAGCAGCCA
TGGTTCCAACTCTCAAACACGGAGGTCATTGAGTGCATTACCCAAGGTCGTGTTTTGGAGCGGCCCCGAG
TCTGCCCCAAAGAGGTGTACGATGTCATGCTGGGGTGCTGGCAGAGGGAACCACAGCAGCGGTTGAACAT
CAAGGAGATCTACAAAATCCTCCATGCTTTGGGGAAGGCCACCCCAATCTACCTGGACATTCTTGGC
