>Addgene plasmid #23901 | pDONR223-NTRK3 | addgene partial sequence | sequence record 29733 | 23901 with M13pUC-fwd
CCAATAATGATTTTATTTTGACTGATAGTGACCTGTTCGTTGCAACAAATTGATGAGCAATGCTTTTTTA
TAATGCCAACTTTGTACAAAAAAGTTGGCACCATGGATGTCTCTCTTTGCCCAGCCAAGTGTAGTTTCTG
GCGGATTTTCTTGCTGGGAAGCGTCTGGCTGGACTATGTGGGCTCCGTGCTGGCTTGCCCTGCAAATTGT
GTCTGCAGCAAGACTGAGATCAATTGCCGGCGGCCGGACGATGGGAACCTCTTCCCCCTCCTGGAAGGGC
AGGATTCAGGGAACAGCAATGGGAACGCCAGTATCAACATCACGGACATCTCAAGGAATATCACTTCCAT
ACACATAGAGAACTGGCGCAGTCTTCACACGCTCAACGCCGTGGACATGGAGCTCTACACCGGACTTCAA
AAGCTGACCATCAAGAACTCAGGACTTCGGAGCATTCAGCCCAGAGCCTTTGCCAAGAACCCCCATTTGC
GTTATATAAACCTGTCAAGTAACCGGCTCACCACACTCTCGTGGCAGCTC
