>Addgene plasmid #23901 | pDONR223-NTRK3 | addgene partial sequence | sequence record 105776 | M13-Rev 5'-CAGGAAACAGCTATGACC-3'
AATAATGATTTTATTTTGACTGATAGTGACCTGTTCGTTGCAACAAATTGATAAGCAATGCTTTCTTATA
ATGCCAACTTTGTACAAGAAAGTTGGGCCAAGAATGTCCAGGTAGATTGGGGTGGCCTTCCCCAAAGCAT
GGAGGATTTTGTAGATCTCCTTGATGTTCAACCGCTGCTGTGGTTCCCTCTGCCAGCACCCCAGCATGAC
ATCGTACACCTCTTTGGGGCAGACTCGGGGCCGCTCCAAAACACGACCTTGGGTAATGCACTCAATGACC
TCCGTGTTTGAGAGTTGGAACCATGGCTGCTTTCCATAGGTGAAGATCTCCCAGAGGATCACCCCGAAGC
TCCATACATCACTCTCTGTAGTGAACTTCCGGTACATGATGCTTTCAGGAGGCATCCAGCGAATGGGGAG
CATGGTGTGTCCTCCCACCTCACACCATATACAAAAATCATTTCCAGATGGATTAAAGAGCCTGTAATAA
TCCGTGCTGTAGACATCTCTGGACATGCCGAAGTCCCCAATCTTCACTAGCAGATTCGCTCCAACCAGGC
AGTTCCTGGTGGCCAGGTCTCGGTGCACAAAGTGCTGGGAGGCCAGGTACACCATACCCGAGGCGATCTG
ACTGGCAATGTGGAGCATTTGGGAGGGCCCCAGCTCACCCTTGGCCTGGCGTGGCTGTCCATCCACAAGG
ATCATTGCATCTGGCCCATGGGCCCTGAGGAACTTATTCAGGTCTCCATGCTTCATGTATTCAAAGACCA
TGATGAGGGGGTCCCCATCGCCGCACACTCCATAGAACTTGACAATGTGCTCATGCTGCAGGTTGGTGAG
CAGCTCGGCCTCCCTCTGGAAATCCTTCCGGGCAGCCAGGGTGGGATCCTTCAGGGCCTTCACAGC
